>Addgene plasmid #51133 | pGL3-U6-sgRNA-PGK-puromycin | depositor full sequence | sequence record 77413 | pGL3-U6-sgRNA-PGK-puromycin
GGTACCGATTAGTGAACGGATCTCGACGGTATCGATCACGAGACTAGCCTCGAGCGGCCGCCCCCTTCAC
CGAGGGCCTATTTCCCATGATTCCTTCATATTTGCATATACGATACAAGGCTGTTAGAGAGATAATTGGA
ATTAATTTGACTGTAAACACAAAGATATTAGTACAAAATACGTGACGTAGAAAGTAATAATTTCTTGGGT
AGTTTGCAGTTTTAAAATTATGTTTTAAAATGGACTATCATATGCTTACCGTAACTTGAAAGTATTTCGA
TTTCTTGGCTTTATATATCTTGTGGAAAGGACGAAACACCGGTGAGACCGAGAGAGGGTCTCAGTTTTAG
AGCTAGAAATAGCAAGTTAAAATAAGGCTAGTCCGTTATCAACTTGAAAAAGTGGCACCGAGTCGGTGCT
TTTTTTAAAGAATTCTCGACCTCGAGACAAATGGCAGTATTCATCCACAATTTTAAAAGAAAAGGGGGGA
TTGGGGGGTACAGTGCAGGGGAAAGAATAGTAGACATAATAGCAACAGACATACAAACTAAAGAATTACA
AAAACAAATTACAAAAATTCAAAATTTTCGGGTTTATTACAGGGACAGCAGAGATCCACTTTGGCCGCGG
CTCGAGGGGGTTGGGGTTGCGCCTTTTCCAAGGCAGCCCTGGGTTTGCGCAGGGACGCGGCTGCTCTGGG
CGTGGTTCCGGGAAACGCAGCGGCGCCGACCCTGGGACTCGCACATTCTTCACGTCCGTTCGCAGCGTCA
CCCGGATCTTCGCCGCTACCCTTGTGGGCCCCCCGGCGACGCTTCCTGCTCCGCCCCTAAGTCGGGAAGG
TTCCTTGCGGTTCGCGGCGTGCCGGACGTGACAAACGGAAGCCGCACGTCTCACTAGTACCCTCGCAGAC
GGACAGCGCCAGGGAGCAATGGCAGCGCGCCGACCGCGATGGGCTGTGGCCAATAGCGGCTGCTCAGCAG
GGCGCGCCGAGAGCAGCGGCCGGGAAGGGGCGGTGCGGGAGGCGGGGTGTGGGGCGGTAGTGTGGGCCCT
GTTCCTGCCCGCGCGGTGTTCCGCATTCTGCAAGCCTCCGGAGCGCACGTCGGCAGTCGGCTCCCTCGTT
GACCGAATCACCGACCTCTCTCCCCAGGGGGATCCACCGGAGCTTACCATGACCGAGTACAAGCCCACGG
TGCGCCTCGCCACCCGCGACGACGTCCCCAGGGCCGTACGCACCCTCGCCGCCGCGTTCGCCGACTACCC
CGCCACGCGCCACACCGTCGATCCGGACCGCCACATCGAGCGGGTCACCGAGCTGCAAGAACTCTTCCTC
ACGCGCGTCGGGCTCGACATCGGCAAGGTGTGGGTCGCGGACGACGGCGCCGCGGTGGCGGTCTGGACCA
CGCCGGAGAGCGTCGAAGCGGGGGCGGTGTTCGCCGAGATCGGCCCGCGCATGGCCGAGTTGAGCGGTTC
CCGGCTGGCCGCGCAGCAACAGATGGAAGGCCTCCTGGCGCCGCACCGGCCCAAGGAGCCCGCGTGGTTC
CTGGCCACCGTCGGCGTCTCGCCCGACCACCAGGGCAAGGGTCTGGGCAGCGCCGTCGTGCTCCCCGGAG
TGGAGGCGGCCGAGCGCGCCGGGGTGCCCGCCTTCCTGGAAACCTCCGCGCCCCGCAACCTCCCCTTCTA
CGAGCGGCTCGGCTTCACCGTCACCGCCGACGTCGAGGTGCCCGAAGGACCGCGCACCTGGTGCATGACC
CGCAAGCCCGGTGCCTGACGCCCGCCCCACGACCCGCAGCGCCCGACCGAAAGGAGCGCACGACCCCATG
CATCGGTACCTTTAAGACCAATGACTTACAAGGCAGCTGTAGATCTTAGCCACTTTCTAGAGTCGGGGCG
GCCGGCCGCTTCGAGCAGACATGATAAGATACATTGATGAGTTTGGACAAACCACAACTAGAATGCAGTG
AAAAAAATGCTTTATTTGTGAAATTTGTGATGCTATTGCTTTATTTGTAACCATTATAAGCTGCAATAAA
CAAGTTAACAACAACAATTGCATTCATTTTATGTTTCAGGTTCAGGGGGAGGTGTGGGAGGTTTTTTAAA
GCAAGTAAAACCTCTACAAATGTGGTAAAATCGATAAGGATCCGTCGACCGATGCCCTTGAGAGCCTTCA
ACCCAGTCAGCTCCTTCCGGTGGGCGCGGGGCATGACTATCGTCGCCGCACTTATGACTGTCTTCTTTAT
CATGCAACTCGTAGGACAGGTGCCGGCAGCGCTCTTCCGCTTCCTCGCTCACTGACTCGCTGCGCTCGGT
CGTTCGGCTGCGGCGAGCGGTATCAGCTCACTCAAAGGCGGTAATACGGTTATCCACAGAATCAGGGGAT
AACGCAGGAAAGAACATGTGAGCAAAAGGCCAGCAAAAGGCCAGGAACCGTAAAAAGGCCGCGTTGCTGG
CGTTTTTCCATAGGCTCCGCCCCCCTGACGAGCATCACAAAAATCGACGCTCAAGTCAGAGGTGGCGAAA
CCCGACAGGACTATAAAGATACCAGGCGTTTCCCCCTGGAAGCTCCCTCGTGCGCTCTCCTGTTCCGACC
CTGCCGCTTACCGGATACCTGTCCGCCTTTCTCCCTTCGGGAAGCGTGGCGCTTTCTCAATGCTCACGCT
GTAGGTATCTCAGTTCGGTGTAGGTCGTTCGCTCCAAGCTGGGCTGTGTGCACGAACCCCCCGTTCAGCC
CGACCGCTGCGCCTTATCCGGTAACTATCGTCTTGAGTCCAACCCGGTAAGACACGACTTATCGCCACTG
GCAGCAGCCACTGGTAACAGGATTAGCAGAGCGAGGTATGTAGGCGGTGCTACAGAGTTCTTGAAGTGGT
GGCCTAACTACGGCTACACTAGAAGGACAGTATTTGGTATCTGCGCTCTGCTGAAGCCAGTTACCTTCGG
AAAAAGAGTTGGTAGCTCTTGATCCGGCAAACAAACCACCGCTGGTAGCGGTGGTTTTTTTGTTTGCAAG
CAGCAGATTACGCGCAGAAAAAAAGGATCTCAAGAAGATCCTTTGATCTTTTCTACGGGGTCTGACGCTC
AGTGGAACGAAAACTCACGTTAAGGGATTTTGGTCATGAGATTATCAAAAAGGATCTTCACCTAGATCCT
TTTAAATTAAAAATGAAGTTTTAAATCAATCTAAAGTATATATGAGTAAACTTGGTCTGACAGTTACCAA
TGCTTAATCAGTGAGGCACCTATCTCAGCGATCTGTCTATTTCGTTCATCCATAGTTGCCTGACTCCCCG
TCGTGTAGATAACTACGATACGGGAGGGCTTACCATCTGGCCCCAGTGCTGCAATGATACCGCGGGACCC
ACGCTCACCGGCTCCAGATTTATCAGCAATAAACCAGCCAGCCGGAAGGGCCGAGCGCAGAAGTGGTCCT
GCAACTTTATCCGCCTCCATCCAGTCTATTAATTGTTGCCGGGAAGCTAGAGTAAGTAGTTCGCCAGTTA
ATAGTTTGCGCAACGTTGTTGCCATTGCTACAGGCATCGTGGTGTCACGCTCGTCGTTTGGTATGGCTTC
ATTCAGCTCCGGTTCCCAACGATCAAGGCGAGTTACATGATCCCCCATGTTGTGCAAAAAAGCGGTTAGC
TCCTTCGGTCCTCCGATCGTTGTCAGAAGTAAGTTGGCCGCAGTGTTATCACTCATGGTTATGGCAGCAC
TGCATAATTCTCTTACTGTCATGCCATCCGTAAGATGCTTTTCTGTGACTGGTGAGTACTCAACCAAGTC
ATTCTGAGAATAGTGTATGCGGCGACCGAGTTGCTCTTGCCCGGCGTCAATACGGGATAATACCGCGCCA
CATAGCAGAACTTTAAAAGTGCTCATCATTGGAAAACGTTCTTCGGGGCGAAAACTCTCAAGGATCTTAC
CGCTGTTGAGATCCAGTTCGATGTAACCCACTCGTGCACCCAACTGATCTTCAGCATCTTTTACTTTCAC
CAGCGTTTCTGGGTGAGCAAAAACAGGAAGGCAAAATGCCGCAAAAAAGGGAATAAGGGCGACACGGAAA
TGTTGAATACTCATACTCTTCCTTTTTCAATATTATTGAAGCATTTATCAGGGTTATTGTCTCATGAGCG
GATACATATTTGAATGTATTTAGAAAAATAAACAAATAGGGGTTCCGCGCACATTTCCCCGAAAAGTGCC
ACCTG
[124 nt withheld, positions 4206-4329]
C
[91 nt withheld, positions 4331-4421]
A
[49 nt withheld, positions 4423-4471]
CCTTTGACGTTGGAGTCCACGTTCTTT
[37 nt withheld, positions 4499-4535]
ACCCTATCTCGGTCTATTCTTTTGATTTATAAGGGATTTTGCCGATTTCGGCCTATTGGTTAAAAAATGA
GCTGATTTAACAAAAATTTAACGCGAATTTTAACAAAATATTAACGTTTACAATTTCCCATTCGCCATTC
AGGCTGCGCAACTGTTGGGAAGGGCGATCGGTGCGGGCCTCTTCGCTATTACGCCAGCCCAAGCTACCAT
GATAAGTAAGTAATATTAAGGTACGGGAGGTACTTGGAGCGGCCGCAATAAAATATCTTTATTTTCATTA
CATCTGTGTGTTGGTTTTTTGTGTGAATCGATAGTACTAACATACGCTCTCCATCAAAACAAAACGAAAC
AAAACAAACTAGCAAAATAGGCTGTCCCCAGTGCAAGTGCAGGTGCCAGAACATTTCTCTATCGATA
Features (pLannotate 1.2.2; 17 found; start..end, strand, type, name):
      6..22      +  CDS            Rev (fragment): human immunodeficiency virus 1 (HIV-1) Rev protein; rev; enhances nuclear export of unspliced and incompletely spliced viral mRNAs
     72..312     +  promoter       U6 promoter: RNA polymerase III promoter for human U6 snRNA
    344..419     +  misc_RNA       gRNA scaffold: guide RNA scaffold for the Streptococcus pyogenes CRISPR/Cas9 system
    471..588     +  misc_feature   cPPT/CTS: central polypurine tract and central termination sequence of HIV-1
    637..1147    +  promoter       hPGK promoter: human phosphoglycerate kinase 1 promoter
   1169..1768    +  CDS            PuroR (fragment): puromycin N-acetyltransferase; pac from Streptomyces; confers resistance to puromycin
   1811..1879    +  CDS            nef (fragment): NEF_HV1Z2 - Experimental evidence at protein level: Swiss-Prot protein existence level 1. Extracellular Nef protein targets CD4(+) T-lymphocytes for apoptosis by interacting with CXCR4 surface receptors. From Human immunodeficiency virus type 1 group M subtype D (isolate Z2/CDC-Z34) (HIV-1).
   1915..2036    -  polyA_signal   SV40 poly(A) signal: SV40 polyadenylation signal
   2059..2127    -  CDS            large T antigen (fragment): large T antigen from SV40 (simian virus 40)
   2143..2275    +  CDS            TcR (fragment): tetracycline efflux protein; tet; confers resistance to tetracycline
   2455..3043    -  rep_origin     ori: high-copy-number ColE1/pMB1/pBR322/pUC origin of replication
   3214..4074    -  CDS            AmpR: β-lactamase; bla; confers resistance to ampicillin, carbenicillin, and related antibiotics
   4075..4179    -  promoter       AmpR promoter: bla
   4206..4661    +  rep_origin     f1 ori (sequence partly withheld): f1 bacteriophage origin of replication; arrow indicates direction of (+) strand synthesis
   4666..4733    -  CDS            lacZα (fragment): LacZα fragment of β-galactosidase; lacZ fragment
   4792..4840    +  polyA_signal   poly(A) signal: synthetic polyadenylation signal
   4854..4945    +  misc_feature   pause site: RNA polymerase II transcriptional pause signal from the human α2 globin gene
