>Addgene plasmid #51133 | pGL3-U6-sgRNA-PGK-puromycin | addgene full sequence | sequence record 223083 | Addgene NGS Result
GGTACCGATTAGTGAACGGATCTCGACGGTATCGATCACGAGACTAGCCTCGAGCGGCCGCCCCCTTCAC
CGAGGGCCTATTTCCCATGATTCCTTCATATTTGCATATACGATACAAGGCTGTTAGAGAGATAATTGGA
ATTAATTTGACTGTAAACACAAAGATATTAGTACAAAATACGTGACGTAGAAAGTAATAATTTCTTGGGT
AGTTTGCAGTTTTAAAATTATGTTTTAAAATGGACTATCATATGCTTACCGTAACTTGAAAGTATTTCGA
TTTCTTGGCTTTATATATCTTGTGGAAAGGACGAAACACCGGTGAGACCGAGAGAGGGTCTCAGTTTTAG
AGCTAGAAATAGCAAGTTAAAATAAGGCTAGTCCGTTATCAACTTGAAAAAGTGGCACCGAGTCGGTGCT
TTTTTTAAAGAATTCTCGACCTCGAGACAAATGGCAGTATTCATCCACAATTTTAAAAGAAAAGGGGGGA
TTGGGGGGTACAGTGCAGGGGAAAGAATAGTAGACATAATAGCAACAGACATACAAACTAAAGAATTACA
AAAACAAATTACAAAAATTCAAAATTTTCGGGTTTATTACAGGGACAGCAGAGATCCACTTTGGCCGCGG
CTCGAGGGGGTTGGGGTTGCGCCTTTTCCAAGGCAGCCCTGGGTTTGCGCAGGGACGCGGCTGCTCTGGG
CGTGGTTCCGGGAAACGCAGCGGCGCCGACCCTGGGACTCGCACATTCTTCACGTCCGTTCGCAGCGTCA
CCCGGATCTTCGCCGCTACCCTTGTGGGCCCCCCGGCGACGCTTCCTGCTCCGCCCCTAAGTCGGGAAGG
TTCCTTGCGGTTCGCGGCGTGCCGGACGTGACAAACGGAAGCCGCACGTCTCACTAGTACCCTCGCAGAC
GGACAGCGCCAGGGAGCAATGGCAGCGCGCCGACCGCGATGGGCTGTGGCCAATAGCGGCTGCTCAGCAG
GGCGCGCCGAGAGCAGCGGCCGGGAAGGGGCGGTGCGGGAGGCGGGGTGTGGGGCGGTAGTGTGGGCCCT
GTTCCTGCCCGCGCGGTGTTCCGCATTCTGCAAGCCTCCGGAGCGCACGTCGGCAGTCGGCTCCCTCGTT
GACCGAATCACCGACCTCTCTCCCCAGGGGGATCCACCGGAGCTTACCATGACCGAGTACAAGCCCACGG
TGCGCCTCGCCACCCGCGACGACGTCCCCAGGGCCGTACGCACCCTCGCCGCCGCGTTCGCCGACTACCC
CGCCACGCGCCACACCGTCGATCCGGACCGCCACATCGAGCGGGTCACCGAGCTGCAAGAACTCTTCCTC
ACGCGCGTCGGGCTCGACATCGGCAAGGTGTGGGTCGCGGACGACGGCGCCGCGGTGGCGGTCTGGACCA
CGCCGGAGAGCGTCGAAGCGGGGGCGGTGTTCGCCGAGATCGGCCCGCGCATGGCCGAGTTGAGCGGTTC
CCGGCTGGCCGCGCAGCAACAGATGGAAGGCCTCCTGGCGCCGCACCGGCCCAAGGAGCCCGCGTGGTTC
CTGGCCACCGTCGGCGTCTCGCCCGACCACCAGGGCAAGGGTCTGGGCAGCGCCGTCGTGCTCCCCGGAG
TGGAGGCGGCCGAGCGCGCCGGGGTGCCCGCCTTCCTGGAAACCTCCGCGCCCCGCAACCTCCCCTTCTA
CGAGCGGCTCGGCTTCACCGTCACCGCCGACGTCGAGGTGCCCGAAGGACCGCGCACCTGGTGCATGACC
CGCAAGCCCGGTGCCTGACGCCCGCCCCACGACCCGCAGCGCCCGACCGAAAGGAGCGCACGACCCCATG
CATCGGTACCTTTAAGACCAATGACTTACAAGGCAGCTGTAGATCTTAGCCACTTTCTAGAGTCGGGGCG
GCCGGCCGCTTCGAGCAGACATGATAAGATACATTGATGAGTTTGGACAAACCACAACTAGAATGCAGTG
AAAAAAATGCTTTATTTGTGAAATTTGTGATGCTATTGCTTTATTTGTAACCATTATAAGCTGCAATAAA
CAAGTTAACAACAACAATTGCATTCATTTTATGTTTCAGGTTCAGGGGGAGGTGTGGGAGGTTTTTTAAA
GCAAGTAAAACCTCTACAAATGTGGTAAAATCGATAAGGATCCGTCGACCGATGCCCTTGAGAGCCTTCA
ACCCAGTCAGCTCCTTCCGGTGGGCGCGGGGCATGACTATCGTCGCCGCACTTATGACTGTCTTCTTTAT
CATGCAACTCGTAGGACAGGTGCCGGCAGCGCTCTTCCGCTTCCTCGCTCACTGACTCGCTGCGCTCGGT
CGTTCGGCTGCGGCGAGCGGTATCAGCTCACTCAAAGGCGGTAATACGGTTATCCACAGAATCAGGGGAT
AACGCAGGAAAGAACATGTGAGCAAAAGGCCAGCAAAAGGCCAGGAACCGTAAAAAGGCCGCGTTGCTGG
CGTTTTTCCATAGGCTCCGCCCCCCTGACGAGCATCACAAAAATCGACGCTCAAGTCAGAGGTGGCGAAA
CCCGACAGGACTATAAAGATACCAGGCGTTTCCCCCTGGAAGCTCCCTCGTGCGCTCTCCTGTTCCGACC
CTGCCGCTTACCGGATACCTGTCCGCCTTTCTCCCTTCGGGAAGCGTGGCGCTTTCTCATAGCTCACGCT
GTAGGTATCTCAGTTCGGTGTAGGTCGTTCGCTCCAAGCTGGGCTGTGTGCACGAACCCCCCGTTCAGCC
CGACCGCTGCGCCTTATCCGGTAACTATCGTCTTGAGTCCAACCCGGTAAGACACGACTTATCGCCACTG
GCAGCAGCCACTGGTAACAGGATTAGCAGAGCGAGGTATGTAGGCGGTGCTACAGAGTTCTTGAAGTGGT
GGCCTAACTACGGCTACACTAGAAGAACAGTATTTGGTATCTGCGCTCTGCTGAAGCCAGTTACCTTCGG
AAAAAGAGTTGGTAGCTCTTGATCCGGCAAACAAACCACCGCTGGTAGCGGTGGTTTTTTTGTTTGCAAG
CAGCAGATTACGCGCAGAAAAAAAGGATCTCAAGAAGATCCTTTGATCTTTTCTACGGGGTCTGACGCTC
AGTGGAACGAAAACTCACGTTAAGGGATTTTGGTCATGAGATTATCAAAAAGGATCTTCACCTAGATCCT
TTTAAATTAAAAATGAAGTTTTAAATCAATCTAAAGTATATATGAGTAAACTTGGTCTGACAGTTACCAA
TGCTTAATCAGTGAGGCACCTATCTCAGCGATCTGTCTATTTCGTTCATCCATAGTTGCCTGACTCCCCG
TCGTGTAGATAACTACGATACGGGAGGGCTTACCATCTGGCCCCAGTGCTGCAATGATACCGCGGGACCC
ACGCTCACCGGCTCCAGATTTATCAGCAATAAACCAGCCAGCCGGAAGGGCCGAGCGCAGAAGTGGTCCT
GCAACTTTATCCGCCTCCATCCAGTCTATTAATTGTTGCCGGGAAGCTAGAGTAAGTAGTTCGCCAGTTA
ATAGTTTGCGCAACGTTGTTGCCATTGCTACAGGCATCGTGGTGTCACGCTCGTCGTTTGGTATGGCTTC
ATTCAGCTCCGGTTCCCAACGATCAAGGCGAGTTACATGATCCCCCATGTTGTGCAAAAAAGCGGTTAGC
TCCTTCGGTCCTCCGATCGTTGTCAGAAGTAAGTTGGCCGCAGTGTTATCACTCATGGTTATGGCAGCAC
TGCATAATTCTCTTACTGTCATGCCATCCGTAAGATGCTTTTCTGTGACTGGTGAGTACTCAACCAAGTC
ATTCTGAGAATAGTGTATGCGGCGACCGAGTTGCTCTTGCCCGGCGTCAATACGGGATAATACCGCGCCA
CATAGCAGAACTTTAAAAGTGCTCATCATTGGAAAACGTTCTTCGGGGCGAAAACTCTCAAGGATCTTAC
CGCTGTTGAGATCCAGTTCGATGTAACCCACTCGTGCACCCAACTGATCTTCAGCATCTTTTACTTTCAC
CAGCGTTTCTGGGTGAGCAAAAACAGGAAGGCAAAATGCCGCAAAAAAGGGAATAAGGGCGACACGGAAA
TGTTGAATACTCATACTCTTCCTTTTTCAATATTATTGAAGCATTTATCAGGGTTATTGTCTCATGAGCG
GATACATATTTGAATGTATTTAGAAAAATAAACAAATAGGGGTTCCGCGCACATTTCCCCGAAAAGTGCC
ACCTG
[124 nt withheld, positions 4206-4329]
C
[91 nt withheld, positions 4331-4421]
A
[49 nt withheld, positions 4423-4471]
CCTTTGACGTTGGAGTCCACGTTCTTT
[37 nt withheld, positions 4499-4535]
ACCCTATCTCGGTCTATTCTTTTGATTTATAAGGGATTTTGCCGATTTCGGCCTATTGGTTAAAAAATGA
GCTGATTTAACAAAAATTTAACGCGAATTTTAACAAAATATTAACGCTTACAATTTGCCATTCGCCATTC
AGGCTGCGCAACTGTTGGGAAGGGCGATCGGTGCGGGCCTCTTCGCTATTACGCCAGCCCAAGCTACCAT
GATAAGTAAGTAATATTAAGGTACGGGAGGTACTTGGAGCGGCCGCAATAAAATATCTTTATTTTCATTA
CATCTGTGTGTTGGTTTTTTGTGTGAATCGATAGTACTAACATACGCTCTCCATCAAAACAAAACGAAAC
AAAACAAACTAGCAAAATAGGCTGTCCCCAGTGCAAGTGCAGGTGCCAGAACATTTCTCTATCGATA
Features (pLannotate 1.2.2; 17 found; start..end, strand, type, name):
      6..22      +  CDS            Rev (fragment): human immunodeficiency virus 1 (HIV-1) Rev protein; rev; enhances nuclear export of unspliced and incompletely spliced viral mRNAs
     72..312     +  promoter       U6 promoter: RNA polymerase III promoter for human U6 snRNA
    344..419     +  misc_RNA       gRNA scaffold: guide RNA scaffold for the Streptococcus pyogenes CRISPR/Cas9 system
    471..588     +  misc_feature   cPPT/CTS: central polypurine tract and central termination sequence of HIV-1
    637..1147    +  promoter       hPGK promoter: human phosphoglycerate kinase 1 promoter
   1169..1768    +  CDS            PuroR (fragment): puromycin N-acetyltransferase; pac from Streptomyces; confers resistance to puromycin
   1811..1879    +  CDS            nef (fragment): NEF_HV1Z2 - Experimental evidence at protein level: Swiss-Prot protein existence level 1. Extracellular Nef protein targets CD4(+) T-lymphocytes for apoptosis by interacting with CXCR4 surface receptors. From Human immunodeficiency virus type 1 group M subtype D (isolate Z2/CDC-Z34) (HIV-1).
   1915..2036    -  polyA_signal   SV40 poly(A) signal: SV40 polyadenylation signal
   2059..2127    -  CDS            large T antigen (fragment): large T antigen from SV40 (simian virus 40)
   2143..2275    +  CDS            TcR (fragment): tetracycline efflux protein; tet; confers resistance to tetracycline
   2455..3043    -  rep_origin     ori: high-copy-number ColE1/pMB1/pBR322/pUC origin of replication
   3214..4074    -  CDS            AmpR: β-lactamase; bla; confers resistance to ampicillin, carbenicillin, and related antibiotics
   4075..4179    -  promoter       AmpR promoter: bla
   4206..4634    +  rep_origin     f1 ori (sequence partly withheld): f1 bacteriophage origin of replication; arrow indicates direction of (+) strand synthesis
   4666..4733    -  CDS            lacZα (fragment): LacZα fragment of β-galactosidase; lacZ fragment
   4792..4840    +  polyA_signal   poly(A) signal: synthetic polyadenylation signal
   4854..4945    +  misc_feature   pause site: RNA polymerase II transcriptional pause signal from the human α2 globin gene
