[The description below was written by a language model from this plasmid's Addgene catalogue record and pLannotate feature annotations shown in this document.]
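Description:
pGL3-U6-sgRNA-PGK-puromycin is a 4,952-nt empty-backbone CRISPR plasmid for expressing a single guide RNA in mammalian cells, built on the pGL3-Basic vector. It is maintained in E. coli as a high-copy plasmid through a ColE1/pUC-type origin and is selected with ampicillin via the β-lactamase gene and its own promoter. An f1 phage origin is also present. From the pGL3 backbone it keeps the synthetic poly(A) signal and the α2-globin RNA polymerase II pause site, which sit upstream of the cassette and limit read-through transcription from the backbone. No luciferase reporter is annotated.

The payload consists of two units in the same orientation. The human U6 RNA polymerase III promoter is followed, after a short gap, by the Streptococcus pyogenes Cas9 guide RNA scaffold. The gap is presumably where a target-specific spacer is inserted by restriction cloning, although the record does not name the enzyme sites. Downstream, the human PGK promoter drives puromycin N-acetyltransferase, so transfected cells can be enriched by puromycin selection. An SV40 poly(A) signal lies after this gene but is annotated on the opposite strand.

Short HIV-1-derived pieces (a cPPT/CTS element and small Rev and nef fragments) flank the cassette, suggesting it was lifted from a lentiviral vector. No LTRs or packaging signal are annotated, so the plasmid appears suited to transfection rather than viral delivery. Other small fragments (lacZα, TcR, SV40 large T) are non-functional remnants. No Cas9 is encoded, so the nuclease or nickase must be supplied separately; the associated work concerns genome modification with Cas9 nickase. The depositor and repository-sequenced records give essentially identical annotations.
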