Addgene plasmid #51133: pGL3-U6-sgRNA-PGK-puromycin
Purpose: (Empty Backbone) expresses sgRNA from the U6 promoter.
Depositing lab: Xingxu Huang. Publication: Efficient genome modification by CRISPR-Cas9 nickase with minimal off-target effects. Shen B, Zhang W, Zhang J, Zhou J, Wang J, Chen L, Wang L, Hodgkins A, Iyer V, Huang X, Skarnes WC. Nat Methods. 2014 Mar 2. doi: 10.1038/nmeth.2857. PubMed 24584192.
Backbone
  Vector backbone: pGL3-Basic
  Backbone manufacturer: Promega
  Vector type: Mammalian Expression, CRISPR
  Promoter: U6
  Selectable markers: Puromycin
Growth in bacteria
  Bacterial resistance: Ampicillin, 100 μg/mL
  Growth temperature: 37°C
  Growth strain: DH5alpha
  Copy number: High Copy
Gene/Insert
  Cloning method: Restriction Enzyme
  Sequencing primers: 5′ pLKO.inducible; 3′ O.PGK1b-R
Terms and licenses: Academic/Nonprofit Terms; Industry Terms: Not Available to Industry
How to cite: pGL3-U6-sgRNA-PGK-puromycin was a gift from Xingxu Huang (Addgene plasmid # 51133 ; http://n2t.net/addgene:51133 ; RRID:Addgene_51133)
