>Addgene plasmid #51133 | pGL3-U6-sgRNA-PGK-puromycin | addgene partial sequence | sequence record 139764 | RVprimer3 5'-CTAGCAAAATAGGCTGTCCC-3'
TTTCTCTATCGATAGGTACCGATTAGTGAACGGATCTCGACGGTATCGATCACGAGACTAGCCTCGAGCG
GCCGCCCCCTTCACCGAGGGCCTATTTCCCATGATTCCTTCATATTTGCATATACGATACAAGGCTGTTA
GAGAGATAATTGGAATTAATTTGACTGTAAACACAAAGATATTAGTACAAAATACGTGACGTAGAAAGTA
ATAATTTCTTGGGTAGTTTGCAGTTTTAAAATTATGTTTTAAAATGGACTATCATATGCTTACCGTAACT
TGAAAGTATTTCGATTTCTTGGCTTTATATATCTTGTGGAAAGGACGAAACACCGGTGAGACCGAGAGAG
GGTCTCAGTTTTAGAGCTAGAAATAGCAAGTTAAAATAAGGCTAGTCCGTTATCAACTTGAAAAAGTGGC
ACCGAGTCGGTGCTTTTTTTAAAGAATTCTCGACCTCGAGACAAATGGCAGTATTCATCCACAATTTTAA
AAGAAAAGGGGGGATTGGGGGGTACAGTGCAGGGGAAAGAATAGTAGACATAATAGCAACAGACATACAA
ACTAAAGAATTACAAAAACAAATTACAAAAATTCAAAATTTTCGGGTTTATTACAGGGACAGCAGAGATC
CACTTTGGCCGCGGCTCGAGGGGGTTGGGGTTGCGCCTTTTCCAAGGCAGCCCTGGGTTTGCGCAGGGAC
GCGGCTGCTCTGGGCGTGGTTCCGGGAAACGCAGCGGCGCCGACCCTGGGACTCGCACATTCTTCACGTC
CGTTCGCAGCGTCACCCGGATCTTCGCCGCTACCCTTGTGGGCCCCCCGGCGACGCTTCCTGCTCCGCCC
CTAAGTCGGGAAGGTTCCTTGCGGTTCGCGGCGTGCCGGACGTGACAAACGGAAGCC
