>Addgene plasmid #51133 | pGL3-U6-sgRNA-PGK-puromycin | addgene partial sequence | sequence record 139788 | hPGK-F 5'-GTGTTCCGCATTCTGCAAG-3'
CGAATCACCGACCTCTCTCCCCAGGGGGATCCACCGGAGCTTACCATGACCGAGTACAAGCCCACGGTGC
GCCTCGCCACCCGCGACGACGTCCCCAGGGCCGTACGCACCCTCGCCGCCGCGTTCGCCGACTACCCCGC
CACGCGCCACACCGTCGATCCGGACCGCCACATCGAGCGGGTCACCGAGCTGCAAGAACTCTTCCTCACG
CGCGTCGGGCTCGACATCGGCAAGGTGTGGGTCGCGGACGACGGCGCCGCGGTGGCGGTCTGGACCACGC
CGGAGAGCGTCGAAGCGGGGGCGGTGTTCGCCGAGATCGGCCCGCGCATGGCCGAGTTGAGCGGTTCCCG
GCTGGCCGCGCAGCAACAGATGGAAGGCCTCCTGGCGCCGCACCGGCCCAAGGAGCCCGCGTGGTTCCTG
GCCACCGTCGGCGTCTCGCCCGACCACCAGGGCAAGGGTCTGGGCAGCGCCGTCGTGCTCCCCGGAGTGG
AGGCGGCCGAGCGCGCCGGGGTGCCCGCCTTCCTGGAAACCTCCGCGCCCCGCAACCTCCCCTTCTACGA
GCGGCTCGGCTTCACCGTCACCGCCGACGTCGAGGTGCCCGAAGGACCGCGCACCTGGTGCATGACCCGC
AAGCCCGGTGCCTGACGCCCGCCCCACGACCCGCAGCGCCCGACCGAAAGGAGCGCACGACCCCATGCAT
CGGTACCTTTAAGACCAATGACTTACAAGGCAGCTGTAGATCTTAGCCACTTTCTAGAGTCGGGGCGGCC
GGCCGCTTCGAGCAGACATGATAAGATACATTGATGAGTTT
